Addgene plasmid #130909: AAV-CAG-FLPX-rc [ChrimsonR-tdTomato]
Purpose: AAV-mediated expression of ChrimsonR-tdTomato under the CAG promoter in frt/reversed (Flp-dependent) manner. tdTomato has codons varied to reduce recombination.
Depositing lab: Edward Boyden. Depositing organization: Massachusetts Institute of Technology. Publication: Independent optical excitation of distinct neural populations. Klapoetke NC, Murata Y, Kim SS, Pulver SR, Birdsey-Benson A, Cho YK, Morimoto TK, Chuong AS, Carpenter EJ, Tian Z, Wang J, Xie Y, Yan Z, Zhang Y, Chow BY, Surek B, Melkonian M, Jayaraman V, Constantine-Paton M, Wong GK, Boyden ES. Nat Methods. 2014 Mar;11(3):338-46. doi: 10.1038/nmeth.2836. Epub 2014 Feb 9. PubMed 24509633.
Backbone
  Vector backbone: AAV-CAG-FLPX
  Backbone manufacturer: Epoch
  Backbone size w/o insert (bp): 4906
  Total vector size (bp): 7402
  Vector type: Mammalian Expression, AAV
Growth in bacteria
  Bacterial resistance: Ampicillin, 100 μg/mL
  Growth temperature: 37°C
  Growth strain: NEB Stable
  Growth instructions: Can use DH5alpha at 37°C or Stbl3 at 30°C. Carbenicillin is preferred over ampicillin. In DH5alpha this plasmid may act more like a high copy plasmid, although in Stbl3 it may act more like a low copy plasmid.
  Copy number: High Copy
Gene/Insert
  Gene/Insert name: ChrimsonR-tdTomato (alt names: Chrimson K176R mutant- tdTomato; ChR88m19-tdTomato; Chlamydomonas noctigama channelrhodopsin K176R mutant-tdTomato)
  Species: Synthetic; Chlamydomonas noctigama
  Insert size (bp): 2496
  Mutation: Chrimson K176R mutant
  GenBank ID: KF992060
  Promoter: CAG
  Tag / fusion protein: tdTomato (codon diversified version) (C terminal on insert)
  Cloning method: Restriction Enzyme; 5′ cloning site EcoRI (unknown if destroyed); 3′ cloning site BamHI (unknown if destroyed)
  Sequencing primers: 5′ gtgaccggcggctctagagc; 3′ cattaaagcagcgtatccac
Terms and licenses: Academic/Nonprofit Terms; Industry Terms: Not Available to Industry
Depositor comments: The plasmid is fully sequenced in the coding sequence regions (opsin-fluorophore and important flanking regions). Multiple digestions were done to verify the vector structure. The construct and the virus were both tested in vitro.
How to cite: AAV-CAG-FLPX-rc [ChrimsonR-tdTomato] was a gift from Edward Boyden (Addgene plasmid # 130909 ; http://n2t.net/addgene:130909 ; RRID:Addgene_130909) For viral preps, please replace (Addgene plasmid # 130909) in the above sentence with: (Addgene viral prep # 130909-AAV8)
