[The description below was written by a language model from this plasmid's Addgene catalogue record and pLannotate feature annotations shown in this document.]
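Description:
AAV-CAG-FLPX-rc [ChrimsonR-tdTomato] is an adeno-associated virus transfer plasmid of about 7.4 kb for Flp recombinase-dependent expression of a red-light-sensitive opsin in mammalian cells. It is propagated in E. coli using a high-copy ColE1/pUC-type origin and an ampicillin resistance gene (β-lactamase), and the backbone also carries an f1 phage origin. The expression cassette lies between AAV2 inverted terminal repeats, which direct replication and packaging of the intervening DNA into AAV particles. The annotation recognises the downstream ITR in full but only short fragments of the upstream one, which is common for these repeat-rich, recombination-prone elements.

Transcription is driven by the CAG promoter, annotated here as a CMV enhancer, the chicken β-actin promoter and chimeric intron sequence. Downstream, a WPRE enhances transcript expression and a bovine growth hormone polyadenylation signal terminates the message. The payload is ChrimsonR, the K176R mutant of the Chlamydomonas noctigama channelrhodopsin Chrimson with accelerated closing kinetics. It is fused at its C terminus to tdTomato, whose codons were diversified to reduce recombination between the two tandem repeats. This fusion sits in reverse-complement orientation relative to the promoter and is flanked by FRT sites in opposing orientations, so no functional protein is made until Flp inverts the cassette into the sense orientation. The feature table annotates one minimal FRT on each side, each next to a short sequence called as a β-globin intron fragment, and does not resolve the FLPX switch further.

The construct is used to produce AAV for optogenetic excitation of Flp-defined neuronal populations with red light, with tdTomato marking the expressing cells. The depositor reports that both plasmid and virus were tested in vitro.
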