Features (pLannotate 1.2.2; 22 found; start..end, strand, type, name):
     12..39      +  repeat_region  AAV2 ITR (fragment): inverted terminal repeat of adeno-associated virus serotype 2 inverted
     68..95      +  repeat_region  AAV2 ITR (fragment): inverted terminal repeat of adeno-associated virus serotype 2 inverted
    136..385     +  enhancer       CMV enhancer (fragment): human cytomegalovirus immediate early enhancer
    387..664     +  promoter       chicken β-actin promoter: No description available
    665..800     +  intron         hybrid intron (fragment): hybrid between chicken β-actin (CBA) and minute virus of mice (MMV) introns (Gray et al., 2011)
    889..1019    +  intron         chimeric intron (fragment): chimera between introns from chicken β-actin and rabbit β-globin
   1079..1112    +  protein_bind   FRT (minimal): supports FLP-mediated excision but not integration (Turan and Bode, 2011) FLP recombinase from the Saccharomyces cerevisiae 2μ plasmid
   1113..1162    -  intron         β-globin intron (fragment): internally truncated intron from human β-globin
   1209..2633    -  CDS            tdTomato: tdTomato is a basic (constitutively fluorescent) orange fluorescent protein published in 2004, derived from Discosoma sp.. It is reported to be a somewhat slowly-maturing tandem dimer with low acid sensitivity.
   2652..3701    -  CDS            ChrimsonR: red light-drivable channelrhodopsin from Chlamydomonas noctigama (Klapoetke et al., 2014) K176R mutant with accelerated closing kinetics
   3725..3758    -  protein_bind   FRT (minimal): supports FLP-mediated excision but not integration (Turan and Bode, 2011) FLP recombinase from the Saccharomyces cerevisiae 2μ plasmid
   3759..3809    -  intron         β-globin intron (fragment): internally truncated intron from human β-globin
   3848..4436    +  misc_feature   WPRE: woodchuck hepatitis virus posttranscriptional regulatory element
   4439..4662    +  polyA_signal   bGH poly(A) signal: bovine growth hormone polyadenylation signal
   4664..4804    +  repeat_region  AAV2 ITR: inverted terminal repeat of adeno-associated virus serotype 2 inverted
   4809..4860    -  misc_feature   bom (fragment): basis of mobility region from pBR322
   4879..5334    +  rep_origin     f1 ori (sequence partly withheld): f1 bacteriophage origin of replication; arrow indicates direction of (+) strand synthesis
   5335..5384    -  misc_feature   bom (fragment): basis of mobility region from pBR322
   5486..5521    -  CDS            rop (fragment): Rop protein, which maintains plasmids at low copy number; rop
   5616..5720    +  promoter       AmpR promoter: bla
   5721..6581    +  CDS            AmpR: β-lactamase; bla; confers resistance to ampicillin, carbenicillin, and related antibiotics
   6752..7340    +  rep_origin     ori: high-copy-number ColE1/pMB1/pBR322/pUC origin of replication
>Addgene plasmid #130909 | AAV-CAG-FLPX-rc [ChrimsonR-tdTomato] | addgene full sequence | sequence record 257665 | Addgene NGS Result
CCTGCAGGCAGCTGCGCGCTCGCTCGCTCACTGAGGCCGCCCGGGCGTCGGGCGACCTTTGGTCGCCCGG
CCTCAGTGAGCGAGCGAGCGCGCAGAGAGGGAGTGGCCAACTCCATCACTAGGGGTTCCTGTCGACCCAT
TGACGTCAATAATGACGTATGTTCCCATAGTAACGCCAATAGGGACTTTCCATTGACGTCAATGGGTGGA
GTATTTACGGTAAACTGCCCACTTGGCAGTACATCAAGTGTATCATATGCCAAGTACGCCCCCTATTGAC
GTCAATGACGGTAAATGGCCCGCCTGGCATTATGCCCAGTACATGACCTTATGGGACTTTCCTACTTGGC
AGTACATCTACGTATTAGTCATCGCTATTACCATGGTCGAGGTGAGCCCCACGTTCTGCTTCACTCTCCC
CATCTCCCCCCCCTCCCCACCCCCAATTTTGTATTTATTTATTTTTTAATTATTTTGTGCAGCGATGGGG
GCGGGGGGGGGGGGGGGGCGCGCGCCRGGGGGGGGGGGGGGGGGSGGGGGGGGGGGSGGGGSGRGGCGGA
GRGGTGCGGCGGCAGCCAATCAGAGCGGCGCGCTCCGAAAGTTTCCTTTTATGGCGAGGCGGCGGCGGCG
GCGGCCCTATAAAAAGCGAAGCGCGCGGCGGGCGGGAGTCGCTGCGCGCTGCCTTCGCCCCGTGCCCCGC
TCCGCCGCCGCCTCGCGCCGCCCGCCCCGGCTCTGACTGACCGCGTTACTCCCACAGGTGAGCGGGCGGG
ACGGCCCTTCTCCTCCGGGCTGTAATTAGCGCTTGGTTTAATGACGGCTTGTTTCTTTTCTGTGGCTGCG
TGAAAGCCTTGAGGGGCTCCGGGAGGGCCCTTTGTGCGGGGGGAGCGGCTCGGGGCTGTCCGCGGGGGGA
CGGCTGCCTTCGGGGGGGACGGGGCAGGGCGGGGTTCGGCTTCTGGCGTGTGACCGGCGGCTCTAGAGCC
TCTGCTAACCATGTTCATGCCTTCTTCTTTTTCCTACAGCTCCTGGGCAACGTGCTGGTTATTGTGCTGT
CTCATCATTTTGGCAAAGAATTGCTAGCGAAGTTCCTATTCTCTAGAAAGTATAGGAACTTCGCAGAATG
GTAGCTGGATTGTAGCTGCTATTAGCAATATGAAACCTCTTAGAAGTTCCTATTCTTCAAAAGGTATAGG
AACTTCGAATTCTCATTACTTATACAGCTCATCCATGCCGTACAGAAACAGATGGTGGCGTCCTTCAGAC
CTCTCATACTGTTCCACAATGGTGTAGTCTTCATTGTGGGATGTGATATCCAGCTTGGTGTCCACATAGT
AATAGCCGGGCAGCTGCACTGGTTTCTTGGCCATGTAGATGGTTTTGAACTCCACCAGGTAGTGGCCGCC
GTCTTTCAGCTTCAGGGCCTGGTGGATTTCGCCCTTCAGCACTCCGTCTCTAGGATACAGCCGTTCAGTG
CTGGCCTCCCACCCCATTGTTTTCTTCTGCATCACGGGCCCATCGGGTGGAAAATTGGTGCCGCGCATTT
TGACTTTGTAGATCAGAGTGCCATCCTGCAGAGAGGAGTCCTGTGTCACGGTCACCAGGCCTCCATCTTC
AAAATTCATCACTCTCTCCCACTTAAAGCCCTCTGGGAAAGACAGTTTCTTGTAATCAGGAATGTCAGCG
GGATGCTTGACATAGGCCTTACTTCCGTACATAAACTGAGGAGACAGGATATCCCAAGCGAAAGGCAGTG
GTCCTCCCTTGGTCACTTTCAGCTTGGCAGTCTGTGTGCCCTCGTAAGGCCTCCCTTCGCCCTCTCCTTC
AATCTCAAATTCGTGCCCATTCATGCTGCCCTCCATGCGCACCTTAAACCTCATGAACTCTTTGATCACA
GCCATATTGTTATCCTCGCTTGAGGCGGTTCCACTAGACCCTGAGCCGGTACTTCCAGTCCCATGGCCCA
GGAACAGATGGTGTCTCCCCTCGCTCCGTTCATACTGCTCCACAATAGTGTAGTCCTCGTTGTGTGAAGT
GATATCCAGTTTTGTGTCCACGTAATAGTAGCCTGGCAGCTGCACAGGTTTCTTGGCCATGTAGATTGTC
TTGAACTCCACCAGGTAATGTCCCCCATCTTTCAGCTTCAGAGCCTGGTGGATTTCTCCTTTCAGCACCC
CGTCGCGTGGATACAGCCTTTCGGTGGAGGCCTCCCATCCCATAGTTTTCTTCTGCATCACAGGTCCATC
AGGGGGAAAATTTGTCCCTCTCATTTTCACCTTGTAGATCAGGGTCCCATCCTGCAGGGAGCTGTCCTGG
GTCACAGTCACCAGGCCTCCGTCCTCGAAGTTCATCACTCTTTCCCACTTAAACCCCTCGGGGAAGCTCA
GTTTCTTATAATCGGGAATGTCAGCTGGATGTTTCACATAGGCCTTGGAGCCGTACATAAACTGTGGGCT
CAGGATGTCCCAAGCGAATGGCAGAGGCCCGCCCTTTGTCACTTTCAGCTTGGCTGTCTGGGTGCCCTCG
TAGGGCCGTCCCTCTCCTTCTCCCTCAATTTCGAACTCGTGGCCGTTCATGCTTCCTTCCATTCTCACCT
TAAACCGCATGAACTCTTTGATCACTTCCTCGCCCTTACTCACTGCTACTACCGGTGCCGCCACTGTGTC
CTCGTCCTCCTCCTCCACGAACTCTTCCACTTCCACCTCCTCGCCTCCGATCTCCATCTTGGTGGTCTTC
CGGATGTCGCCGTGGATCAGGATGTGCTCGTGGATCTTGATCCTCAGGTGGTGGGCCAGGAAGGTCCAAA
ACTCCTTGGCGATGATGTCGCAGATGCTGTGGCCGATGCTGTTGGCGTAAGGGCTCAGCTTCAGCAGTCC
TTCTGGTCCCACTGCCCAGAGGATTGGGTAGCTGCCCCAAGAGGCGAAGTAAGCGTAGGCCATCAGCTTC
ACGACCATGCGGCAATGGCCTTTAGGCACGCTGTGGTTGGCTTCCACGTAGCACTTGGCGGCCTGGAAGT
ACATGTAGCCGCCGTAGATGCAAGACACGATATACAGCAGCCACTTGAGCCAATCGGTAGCCAGTCCTGC
GGCCATGCCGAACACGATCATTCCCACGCAAGACACGATCAGGCCCATGGTCCGCTTGCTGTAGTCGTTC
TTCAGGCCGCTCAGGTTGCTCAGTCTGATCAGGATCACGGGGCAAGACAGCAGCCACTCGAAGTAGCGCA
GGCAATAGGCGTGGTTGCCGGTAGACAGGTACACTGTGGCGGGGCTGCTGAACTCCTTGAAGATCTCCAG
GGTCACGAACAGCACCTCGACGCAACAGACGTAGACCTCCTCCCAACCGCAAGTGGCCTTCCAGGCGCTG
AAGCCGTAGAATGTCAGCAGGGCGATGGCGATGCTGAAAGCAATCCACTGGCAGACCTGGGCGCCGATCT
TTTCTCCTGGTGTGCCTCTGCTGTGCAGCCAAGCCTGCTTCTTCTCCACTCCCACGACCAGGTAGCCGCC
TGTGGCCTCCACGAAGCAATATCCGTATCCGGCGTCGCTCAGTCCGTAAGAAGGGTCACACCACCACTCG
GTGCTGAAGCACTCGCCTGTAGGTGTCATTCCTCCACAGCCCATGTCCTCGTGGTGGTAGGGGTTAGGCC
AAGGGTTGATGCCTCCGGCGGCAAACAGAGATCTGGTGGCGCTGCTGATCAGCTCAGCCATGGTGGCGGA
TCCGGCGGCGCGCCGAAGTTCCTATACTTTCTAGAGAATAGGAACTTCTTGCCTTAACCCAGAAATTATC
ACTGTTATTCTTTAGAATGGTGCAAAGAGAAGTTCCTATACCTTTTGAAGAATAGGAACTTCTCCGGAAT
CAACCTCTGGATTACAAAATTTGTGAAAGATTGACTGGTATTCTTAACTATGTTGCTCCTTTTACGCTAT
GTGGATACGCTGCTTTAATGCCTTTGTATCATGCTATTGCTTCCCGTATGGCTTTCATTTTCTCCTCCTT
GTATAAATCCTGGTTGCTGTCTCTTTATGAGGAGTTGTGGCCCGTTGTCAGGCAACGTGGCGTGGTGTGC
ACTGTGTTTGCTGACGCAACCCCCACTGGTTGGGGCATTGCCACCACCTGTCAGCTCCTTTCCGGGACTT
TCGCTTTCCCCCTCCCTATTGCCACGGCGGAACTCATCGCCGCCTGCCTTGCCCGCTGCTGGACAGGGGC
TCGGCTGTTGGGCACTGACAATTCCGTGGTGTTGTCGGGGAAGCTGACGTCCTTTCCATGGCTGCTCGCC
TGTGTTGCCACCTGGATTCTGCGCGGGACGTCCTTCTGCTACGTCCCTTCGGCCCTCAATCCAGCGGACC
TTCCTTCCCGCGGCCTGCTGCCGGCTCTGCGGCCTCTTCCGCGTCTTCGCCTTCGCCCTCAGACGAGTCG
GATCTCCCTTTGGGCCGCCTCCCCGCCTTGTGCCTTCTAGTTGCCAGCCATCTGTTGTTTGCCCCTCCCC
CGTGCCTTCCTTGACCCTGGAAGGTGCCACTCCCACTGTCCTTTCCTAATAAAATGAGGAAATTGCATCG
CATTGTCTGAGTAGGTGTCATTCTATTCTGGGGGGTGGGGTGGGGCAGGACAGCAAGGGGGAGGATTGGG
AAGACAATAGCAGGCATGCTGGGGATGCGGTGGGCTCTATGGCAGGAACCCCTAGTGATGGAGTTGGCCA
CTCCCTCTCTGCGCGCTCGCTCGCTCACTGAGGCCGGGCGACCAAAGGTCGCCCGACGCCCGGGCTTTGC
CCGGGCGGCCTCAGTGAGCGAGCGAGCGCGCAGCTGCCTGCAGGGGCGCCTGATGCGGTATTTTCTCCTT
ACGCATCTGTGCGGTATTTCACACCGCATA
[95 nt withheld, positions 4861-4955]
T
[46 nt withheld, positions 4957-5002]
C
[141 nt withheld, positions 5004-5144]
CCTTTGACGTTGGAGTCCACGTTCTTT
[37 nt withheld, positions 5172-5208]
ACTCTATCTCGGGCTATTCTTTTGATTTATAAGGGATTTTGCCGATTTCGGTCTATTGGTTAAAAAATGA
GCTGATTTAACAAAAATTTAACGCGAATTTTAACAAAATATTAACGTTTACAATTTTATGGTGCACTCTC
AGTACAATCTGCTCTGATGCCGCATAGTTAAGCCAGCCCCGACACCCGCCAACACCCGCTGACGCGCCCT
GACGGGCTTGTCTGCTCCCGGCATCCGCTTACAGACAAGCTGTGACCGTCTCCGGGAGCTGCATGTGTCA
GAGGTTTTCACCGTCATCACCGAAACGCGCGAGACGAAAGGGCCTCGTGATACGCCTATTTTTATAGGTT
AATGTCATGATAATAATGGTTTCTTAGACGTCAGGTGGCACTTTTCGGGGAAATGTGCGCGGAACCCCTA
TTTGTTTATTTTTCTAAATACATTCAAATATGTATCCGCTCATGAGACAATAACCCTGATAAATGCTTCA
ATAATATTGAAAAAGGAAGAGTATGAGTATTCAACATTTCCGTGTCGCCCTTATTCCCTTTTTTGCGGCA
TTTTGCCTTCCTGTTTTTGCTCACCCAGAAACGCTGGTGAAAGTAAAAGATGCTGAAGATCAGTTGGGTG
CACGAGTGGGTTACATCGAACTGGATCTCAACAGCGGTAAGATCCTTGAGAGTTTTCGCCCCGAAGAACG
TTTTCCAATGATGAGCACTTTTAAAGTTCTGCTATGTGGCGCGGTATTATCCCGTATTGACGCCGGGCAA
GAGCAACTCGGTCGCCGCATACACTATTCTCAGAATGACTTGGTTGAGTACTCACCAGTCACAGAAAAGC
ATCTTACGGATGGCATGACAGTAAGAGAATTATGCAGTGCTGCCATAACCATGAGTGATAACACTGCGGC
CAACTTACTTCTGACAACGATCGGAGGACCGAAGGAGCTAACCGCTTTTTTGCACAACATGGGGGATCAT
GTAACTCGCCTTGATCGTTGGGAACCGGAGCTGAATGAAGCCATACCAAACGACGAGCGTGACACCACGA
TGCCTGTAGCAATGGCAACAACGTTGCGCAAACTATTAACTGGCGAACTACTTACTCTAGCTTCCCGGCA
ACAATTAATAGACTGGATGGAGGCGGATAAAGTTGCAGGACCACTTCTGCGCTCGGCCCTTCCGGCTGGC
TGGTTTATTGCTGATAAATCTGGAGCCGGTGAGCGTGGGTCTCGCGGTATCATTGCAGCACTGGGGCCAG
ATGGTAAGCCCTCCCGTATCGTAGTTATCTACACGACGGGGAGTCAGGCAACTATGGATGAACGAAATAG
ACAGATCGCTGAGATAGGTGCCTCACTGATTAAGCATTGGTAACTGTCAGACCAAGTTTACTCATATATA
CTTTAGATTGATTTAAAACTTCATTTTTAATTTAAAAGGATCTAGGTGAAGATCCTTTTTGATAATCTCA
TGACCAAAATCCCTTAACGTGAGTTTTCGTTCCACTGAGCGTCAGACCCCGTAGAAAAGATCAAAGGATC
TTCTTGAGATCCTTTTTTTCTGCGCGTAATCTGCTGCTTGCAAACAAAAAAACCACCGCTACCAGCGGTG
GTTTGTTTGCCGGATCAAGAGCTACCAACTCTTTTTCCGAAGGTAACTGGCTTCAGCAGAGCGCAGATAC
CAAATACTGTTCTTCTAGTGTAGCCGTAGTTAGGCCACCACTTCAAGAACTCTGTAGCACCGCCTACATA
CCTCGCTCTGCTAATCCTGTTACCAGTGGCTGCTGCCAGTGGCGATAAGTCGTGTCTTACCGGGTTGGAC
TCAAGACGATAGTTACCGGATAAGGCGCAGCGGTCGGGCTGAACGGGGGGTTCGTGCACACAGCCCAGCT
TGGAGCGAACGACCTACACCGAACTGAGATACCTACAGCGTGAGCTATGAGAAAGCGCCACGCTTCCCGA
AGGGAGAAAGGCGGACAGGTATCCGGTAAGCGGCAGGGTCGGAACAGGAGAGCGCACGAGGGAGCTTCCA
GGGGGAAACGCCTGGTATCTTTATAGTCCTGTCGGGTTTCGCCACCTCTGACTTGAGCGTCGATTTTTGT
GATGCTCGTCAGGGGGGCGGAGCCTATGGAAAAACGCCAGCAACGCGGCCTTTTTACGGTTCCTGGCCTT
TTGCTGGCCTTTTGCTCACATGT
